>Addgene plasmid #154189 | pET-15b-LanCL1 | addgene full sequence | sequence record 305780 | Addgene NGS Result
CCATACCCACGCCGAAACAAGCGCTCATGAGCCCGAAGTGGCGAGCCCGATCTTCCCCATCGGTGATGTC
GGCGATATAGGCGCCAGCAACCGCACCTGTGGCGCCGGTGATGCCGGCCACGATGCGTCCGGCGTAGAGG
ATCGAGATCTCGATCCCGCGAAATTAATACGACTCACTATAGGGGAATTGTGAGCGGATAACAATTCCCC
TCTAGAAATAATTTTGTTTAACTTTAAGAAGGAGATATACCATGGGCAGCAGCCATCATCATCATCATCA
CAGCAGCGGCCTGGTGCCGCGCGGCAGCCATATGGCTCAAAGGGCCTTCCCGAATCCTTATGCTGATTAT
AACAAATCCCTGGCCGAAGGCTACTTTGATGCTGCCGGGAGGCTGACTCCTGAGTTCTCACAACGCTTGA
CCAATAAGATTCGGGAGCTTCTTCAGCAAATGGAGAGAGGCCTGAAATCAGCAGACCCTCGGGATGGCAC
CGGTTACACTGGCTGGGCAGGTATTGCTGTGCTTTACTTACATCTTTATGATGTATTTGGGGACCCTGCC
TACCTACAGTTAGCACATGGCTATGTAAAGCAAAGTCTGAACTGCTTAACCAAGCGCTCCATCACCTTCC
TTTGTGGGGATGCAGGCCCCCTGGCAGTGGCCGCTGTGCTATATCACAAGATGAACAATGAGAAGCAGGC
AGAAGATTGCATCACACGGCTAATTCACCTAAATAAGATTGATCCTCATGCTCCAAATGAAATGCTCTAT
GGGCGAATAGGCTACATCTATGCTCTTCTTTTTGTCAATAAGAACTTTGGAGTGGAAAAGATTCCTCAAA
GCCATATTCAGCAGATTTGTGAAACAATTTTAACCTCTGGAGAAAACCTAGCTAGGAAGAGAAACTTCAC
GGCAAAGTCTCCACTGATGTATGAATGGTACCAGGAATATTATGTAGGGGCTGCTCATGGCCTGGCTGGA
ATTTATTACTACCTGATGCAGCCCAGCCTTCAAGTGAGCCAAGGGAAGTTACATAGTTTGGTCAAGCCCA
GTGTAGACTACGTCTGCCAGCTGAAATTCCCTTCTGGCAATTACCCTCCATGTATAGGTGATAATCGAGA
TCTGCTTGTCCATTGGTGCCATGGCGCCCCTGGGGTAATCTACATGCTCATCCAGGCCTATAAGGTATTC
AGAGAGGAAAAGTATCTCTGTGATGCCTATCAGTGTGCTGATGTGATCTGGCAATATGGGTTGCTGAAGA
AGGGATATGGGCTGTGCCACGGTTCTGCAGGGAATGCCTATGCCTTCCTGACACTCTACAACCTCACACA
GGACATGAAGTACCTGTATAGGGCCTGTAAGTTTGCTGAATGGTGCTTAGAGTATGGAGAACATGGATGC
AGAACACCAGACACCCCTTTCTCTCTCTTTGAAGGAATGGCTGGAACAATATATTTCCTGGCTGACCTGC
TAGTCCCCACAAAAGCCAGGTTCCCTGCATTTGAACTCTGACTCGAGGATCCGGCTGCTAACAAAGCCCG
AAAGGAAGCTGAGTTGGCTGCTGCCACCGCTGAGCAATAACTAGCATAACCCCTTGGGGCCTCTAAACGG
GTCTTGAGGGGTTTTTTGCTGAAAGGAGGAACTATATCCGGATATCCCGCAAGAGGCCCGGCAGTACCGG
CATAACCAAGCCTATGCCTACAGCATCCAGGGTGACGGTGCCGAGGATGACGATGAGCGCATTGTTAGAT
TTCATACACGGTGCCTGACTGCGTTAGCAATTTAACTGTGATAAACTACCGCATTAAAGCTTATCGATGA
TAAGCTGTCAAACATGAGAATTCTTGAAGACGAAAGGGCCTCGTGATACGCCTATTTTTATAGGTTAATG
TCATGATAATAATGGTTTCTTAGACGTCAGGTGGCACTTTTCGGGGAAATGTGCGCGGAACCCCTATTTG
TTTATTTTTCTAAATACATTCAAATATGTATCCGCTCATGAGACAATAACCCTGATAAATGCTTCAATAA
TATTGAAAAAGGAAGAGTATGAGTATTCAACATTTCCGTGTCGCCCTTATTCCCTTTTTTGCGGCATTTT
GCCTTCCTGTTTTTGCTCACCCAGAAACGCTGGTGAAAGTAAAAGATGCTGAAGATCAGTTGGGTGCACG
AGTGGGTTACATCGAACTGGATCTCAACAGCGGTAAGATCCTTGAGAGTTTTCGCCCCGAAGAACGTTTT
CCAATGATGAGCACTTTTAAAGTTCTGCTATGTGGCGCGGTATTATCCCGTGTTGACGCCGGGCAAGAGC
AACTCGGTCGCCGCATACACTATTCTCAGAATGACTTGGTTGAGTACTCACCAGTCACAGAAAAGCATCT
TACGGATGGCATGACAGTAAGAGAATTATGCAGTGCTGCCATAACCATGAGTGATAACACTGCGGCCAAC
TTACTTCTGACAACGATCGGAGGACCGAAGGAGCTAACCGCTTTTTTGCACAACATGGGGGATCATGTAA
CTCGCCTTGATCGTTGGGAACCGGAGCTGAATGAAGCCATACCAAACGACGAGCGTGACACCACGATGCC
TGCAGCAATGGCAACAACGTTGCGCAAACTATTAACTGGCGAACTACTTACTCTAGCTTCCCGGCAACAA
TTAATAGACTGGATGGAGGCGGATAAAGTTGCAGGACCACTTCTGCGCTCGGCCCTTCCGGCTGGCTGGT
TTATTGCTGATAAATCTGGAGCCGGTGAGCGTGGGTCTCGCGGTATCATTGCAGCACTGGGGCCAGATGG
TAAGCCCTCCCGTATCGTAGTTATCTACACGACGGGGAGTCAGGCAACTATGGATGAACGAAATAGACAG
ATCGCTGAGATAGGTGCCTCACTGATTAAGCATTGGTAACTGTCAGACCAAGTTTACTCATATATACTTT
AGATTGATTTAAAACTTCATTTTTAATTTAAAAGGATCTAGGTGAAGATCCTTTTTGATAATCTCATGAC
CAAAATCCCTTAACGTGAGTTTTCGTTCCACTGAGCGTCAGACCCCGTAGAAAAGATCAAAGGATCTTCT
TGAGATCCTTTTTTTCTGCGCGTAATCTGCTGCTTGCAAACAAAAAAACCACCGCTACCAGCGGTGGTTT
GTTTGCCGGATCAAGAGCTACCAACTCTTTTTCCGAAGGTAACTGGCTTCAGCAGAGCGCAGATACCAAA
TACTGTCCTTCTAGTGTAGCCGTAGTTAGGCCACCACTTCAAGAACTCTGTAGCACCGCCTACATACCTC
GCTCTGCTAATCCTGTTACCAGTGGCTGCTGCCAGTGGCGATAAGTCGTGTCTTACCGGGTTGGACTCAA
GACGATAGTTACCGGATAAGGCGCAGCGGTCGGGCTGAACGGGGGGTTCGTGCACACAGCCCAGCTTGGA
GCGAACGACCTACACCGAACTGAGATACCTACAGCGTGAGCTATGAGAAAGCGCCACGCTTCCCGAAGGG
AGAAAGGCGGACAGGTATCCGGTAAGCGGCAGGGTCGGAACAGGAGAGCGCACGAGGGAGCTTCCAGGGG
GAAACGCCTGGTATCTTTATAGTCCTGTCGGGTTTCGCCACCTCTGACTTGAGCGTCGATTTTTGTGATG
CTCGTCAGGGGGGCGGAGCCTATGGAAAAACGCCAGCAACGCGGCCTTTTTACGGTTCCTGGCCTTTTGC
TGGCCTTTTGCTCACATGTTCTTTCCTGCGTTATCCCCTGATTCTGTGGATAACCGTATTACCGCCTTTG
AGTGAGCTGATACCGCTCGCCGCAGCCGAACGACCGAGCGCAGCGAGTCAGTGAGCGAGGAAGCGGAAGA
GCGCCTGATGCGGTATTTTCTCCTTACGCATCTGTGCGGTATTTCACACCGCAATGGTGCACTCTCAGTA
CAATCTGCTCTGATGCCGCATAGTTAAGCCAGTATACACTCCGCTATCGCTACGTGACTGGGTCATGGCT
GCGCCCCGACACCCGCCAACACCCGCTGACGCGCCCTGACGGGCTTGTCTGCTCCCGGCATCCGCTTACA
GACAAGCTGTGACCGTCTCCGGGAGCTGCATGTGTCAGAGGTTTTCACCGTCATCACCGAAACGCGCGAG
GCAGCTGCGGTAAAGCTCATCAGCGTGGTCGTGAAGCGATTCACAGATGTCTGCCTGTTCATCCGCGTCC
AGCTCGTTGAGTTTCTCCAGAAGCGTTAATGTCTGGCTTCTGATAAAGCGGGCCATGTTAAGGGCGGTTT
TTTCCTGTTTGGTCACTGATGCCTCCGTGTAAGGGGGATTTCTGTTCATGGGGGTAATGATACCGATGAA
ACGAGAGAGGATGCTCACGATACGGGTTACTGATGATGAACATGCCCGGTTACTGGAACGTTGTGAGGGT
AAACAACTGGCGGTATGGATGCGGCGGGACCAGAGAAAAATCACTCAGGGTCAATGCCAGCGCTTCGTTA
ATACAGATGTAGGTGTTCCACAGGGTAGCCAGCAGCATCCTGCGATGCAGATCCGGAACATAATGGTGCA
GGGCGCTGACTTCCGCGTTTCCAGACTTTACGAAACACGGAAACCGAAGACCATTCATGTTGTTGCTCAG
GTCGCAGACGTTTTGCAGCAGCAGTCGCTTCACGTTCGCTCGCGTATCGGTGATTCATTCTGCTAACCAG
TAAGGCAACCCCGCCAGCCTAGCCGGGTCCTCAACGACAGGAGCACGATCATGCGCACCCGTGGCCAGGA
CCCAACGCTGCCCGAGATGCGCCGCGTGCGGCTGCTGGAGATGGCGGACGCGATGGATATGTTCTGCCAA
GGGTTGGTTTGCGCATTCACAGTTCTCCGCAAGAATTGATTGGCTCCAATTCTTGGAGTGGTGAATCCGT
TAGCGAGGTGCCGCCGGCTTCCATTCAGGTCGAGGTGGCCCGGCTCCATGCACCGCGACGCAACGCGGGG
AGGCAGACAAGGTATAGGGCGGCGCCTACAATCCATGCCAACCCGTTCCATGTGCTCGCCGAGGCGGCAT
AAATCGCCGTGACGATCAGCGGTCCAATGATCGAAGTTAGGCTGGTAAGAGCCGCGAGCGATCCTTGAAG
CTGTCCCTGATGGTCGTCATCTACCTGCCTGGACAGCATGGCCTGCAACGCGGGCATCCCGATGCCGCCG
GAAGCGAGAAGAATCATAATGGGGAAGGCCATCCAGCCTCGCGTCGCGAACGCCAGCAAGACGTAGCCCA
GCGCGTCGGCCGCCATGCCGGCGATAATGGCCTGCTTCTCGCCGAAACGTTTGGTGGCGGGACCAGTGAC
GAAGGCTTGAGCGAGGGCGTGCAAGATTCCGAATACCGCAAGCGACAGGCCGATCATCGTCGCGCTCCAG
CGAAAGCGGTCCTCGCCGAAAATGACCCAGAGCGCTGCCGGCACCTGTCCTACGAGTTGCATGATAAAGA
AGACAGTCATAAGTGCGGCGACGATAGTCATGCCCCGCGCCCACCGGAAGGAGCTGACTGGGTTGAAGGC
TCTCAAGGGCATCGGTCGAGATCCCGGTGCCTAATGAGTGAGCTAACTTACATTAATTGCGTTGCGCTCA
CTGCCCGCTTTCCAGTCGGGAAACCTGTCGTGCCAGCTGCATTAATGAATCGGCCAACGCGCGGGGAGAG
GCGGTTTGCGTATTGGGCGCCAGGGTGGTTTTTCTTTTCACCAGTGAGACGGGCAACAGCTGATTGCCCT
TCACCGCCTGGCCCTGAGAGAGTTGCAGCAAGCGGTCCACGCTGGTTTGCCCCAGCAGGCGAAAATCCTG
TTTGATGGTGGTTAACGGCGGGATATAACATGAGCTGTCTTCGGTATCGTCGTATCCCACTACCGAGATA
TCCGCACCAACGCGCAGCCCGGACTCGGTAATGGCGCGCATTGCGCCCAGCGCCATCTGATCGTTGGCAA
CCAGCATCGCAGTGGGAACGATGCCCTCATTCAGCATTTGCATGGTTTGTTGAAAACCGGACATGGCACT
CCAGTCGCCTTCCCGTTCCGCTATCGGCTGAATTTGATTGCGAGTGAGATATTTATGCCAGCCAGCCAGA
CGCAGACGCGCCGAGACAGAACTTAATGGGCCCGCTAACAGCGCGATTTGCTGGTGACCCAATGCGACCA
GATGCTCCACGCCCAGTCGCGTACCGTCTTCATGGGAGAAAATAATACTGTTGATGGGTGTCTGGTCAGA
GACATCAAGAAATAACGCCGGAACATTAGTGCAGGCAGCTTCCACAGCAATGGCATCCTGGTCATCCAGC
GGATAGTTAATGATCAGCCCACTGACGCGTTGCGCGAGAAGATTGTGCACCGCCGCTTTACAGGCTTCGA
CGCCGCTTCGTTCTACCATCGACACCACCACGCTGGCACCCAGTTGATCGGCGCGAGATTTAATCGCCGC
GACAATTTGCGACGGCGCGTGCAGGGCCAGACTGGAGGTGGCAACGCCAATCAGCAACGACTGTTTGCCC
GCCAGTTGTTGTGCCACGCGGTTGGGAATGTAATTCAGCTCCGCCATCGCCGCTTCCACTTTTTCCCGCG
TTTTCGCAGAAACGTGGCTGGCCTGGTTCACCACGCGGGAAACGGTCTGATAAGAGACACCGGCATACTC
TGCGACATCGTATAACGTTACTGGTTTCACATTCACCACCCTGAATTGACTCTCTTCCGGGCGCTATCAT
GCCATACCGCGAAAGGTTTTGCGCCATTCGATGGTGTCCGGGATCTCGACGCTCTCCCTTATGCGACTCC
TGCATTAGGAAGCAGCCCAGTAGTAGGTTGAGGCCGTTGAGCACCGCCGCCGCAAGGAATGGTGCATGCA
AGGAGATGGCGCCCAACAGTCCCCCGGCCACGGGGCCTGCCA
Features (pLannotate 1.2.2; 21 found; start..end, strand, type, name):
    165..183     +  promoter       T7 promoter: promoter for bacteriophage T7 RNA polymerase
    184..208     +  protein_bind   lac operator: The lac repressor binds to the lac operator to inhibit transcription in E. coli. This inhibition can be relieved by adding lactose or isopropyl-β-D-thiogalactopyranoside (IPTG). lac repressor encoded by lacI
    223..245     +  RBS            RBS: efficient ribosome binding site from bacteriophage T7 gene 10 (Olins and Rangwala, 1989)
    264..280     +  CDS            capTEV™ (fragment): composite tag for in vivo biotinylation, TEV protease cleavage, and 6xHis tagging
    291..308     +  CDS            thrombin site: thrombin recognition and cleavage site
    312..1508    +  CDS            LANCL1: LANC1_HUMAN - Also known as GPR69A From Homo sapiens (Human).
   1524..1573    +  CDS            SET1 (fragment): solubility-enhancement tag derived from T7 phage gene 10B
   1581..1628    +  terminator     T7 terminator: transcription terminator for bacteriophage T7 RNA polymerase
   1651..1755    -  CDS            TcR (fragment): tetracycline efflux protein; tet; confers resistance to tetracycline
   1803..1831    -  promoter       tet promoter: E. coli promoter for tetracycline efflux protein gene
   1944..2048    +  promoter       AmpR promoter: bla
   2049..2909    +  CDS            AmpR: β-lactamase; bla; confers resistance to ampicillin, carbenicillin, and related antibiotics
   3080..3668    +  rep_origin     ori: high-copy-number ColE1/pMB1/pBR322/pUC origin of replication
   3854..3993    -  misc_feature   bom: basis of mobility region from pBR322
   4095..4286    -  CDS            rop: Rop protein, which maintains plasmids at low copy number; rop
   4303..4683    +  CDS            YPB1_ECOLX: Protein predicted: Swiss-Prot protein existence level 4. From Escherichia coli.
   4925..5549    -  CDS            TcR (fragment): tetracycline efflux protein; tet; confers resistance to tetracycline
   5564..5585    -  protein_bind   CAP binding site: CAP binding activates transcription in the presence of cAMP. E. coli catabolite activator protein
   5598..6680    -  CDS            lacI: lac repressor; lacI; The lac repressor binds to the lac operator to inhibit transcription in E. coli. This inhibition can be relieved by adding lactose or isopropyl-β-D-thiogalactopyranoside (IPTG).
   6681..6758    -  promoter       lacI promoter: lacI
   6766..143     -  CDS            TcR (fragment) (across the origin): tetracycline efflux protein; tet; confers resistance to tetracycline
