[The description below was written by a language model from this plasmid's Addgene catalogue record and pLannotate feature annotations shown in this document.]
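Description:
pET-15b-LanCL1 is a bacterial expression plasmid of about 6.9 kb, built on the pET-15b backbone, for producing human LanC-like protein 1 (LanCL1) in E. coli. It replicates from a pBR322-type ColE1/pMB1 origin and retains the bom region and the rop gene. Rop keeps copy number low, which matches the catalogue's low-copy designation. Selection is by ampicillin through the β-lactamase gene (AmpR) and its own promoter. Several tetracycline-resistance fragments and a tet promoter are annotated, but these are non-functional remnants of the pBR322 lineage rather than a usable marker.

The roughly 1.2 kb LANCL1 coding sequence, inserted by Gibson cloning, sits downstream of a T7 promoter fused to a lac operator and the strong ribosome binding site from T7 gene 10, and is followed by a T7 terminator. The plasmid also carries lacI under its native promoter, so the lac repressor holds the T7lac promoter off until IPTG or lactose is added. Expression therefore needs a host that supplies T7 RNA polymerase, while an ordinary cloning strain serves for propagation. The protein carries an N-terminal hexahistidine tag followed by a thrombin cleavage site, so it can be purified by metal-affinity chromatography and the tag then removed. The short "capTEV" hit in the feature table most likely reflects only this His-tag segment. The small "SET1" fragment lies after the insert in the vector's T7-derived region and is probably not a deliberate fusion partner. The stated purpose is recombinant LanCL1 production, and the associated publication title concerns LanCL proteins adding glutathione to dehydroamino acids in the proteome.
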