Addgene plasmid #154189: pET-15b-LanCL1
Purpose: To express LanCL1 in bacterial cells
Depositing lab: Wilfred van der Donk. Depositing organization: University of Illinois at Urbana-Champaign. Publication: LanCLs add glutathione to dehydroamino acids generated at phosphorylated sites in the proteome. Lai KY, Galan SRG, Zeng Y, Zhou TH, He C, Raj R, Riedl J, Liu S, Chooi KP, Garg N, Zeng M, Jones LH, Hutchings GJ, Mohammed S, Nair SK, Chen J, Davis BG, van der Donk WA. Cell. 2021 Apr 27. pii: S0092-8674(21)00436-0. doi: 10.1016/j.cell.2021.04.001. PubMed 33932340.
Backbone
  Vector backbone: pET-15b
  Vector type: Bacterial Expression
Growth in bacteria
  Bacterial resistance: Ampicillin, 100 μg/mL
  Growth temperature: 37°C
  Growth strain: DH5alpha
  Copy number: Low Copy
Gene/Insert
  Gene/Insert name: LanCL1 (alt name: LanC-like protein 1)
  Species: H. sapiens (human)
  Insert size (bp): 1200
  Tag / fusion protein: Hexahistidine (N terminal on insert)
  Cloning method: Gibson Cloning
  Sequencing primers: 5′ T7 5′ (TAA TAC GAC TCA CTA TAG GG) 3′
Terms and licenses: Academic/Nonprofit Terms; Industry Terms: Not Available to Industry
How to cite: pET-15b-LanCL1 was a gift from Wilfred van der Donk (Addgene plasmid # 154189 ; http://n2t.net/addgene:154189 ; RRID:Addgene_154189)
